Addgene plasmid #243040: AiP2125 - pAAV-AiE2651m-minBG-SYFP2-WPRE3-BGHpA
Purpose: AiE2651m is an enhancer sequence designed to drive AAV-mediated transgene expression in specific populations of brain cells.
Depositing lab: Allen Institute for Brain Science & Bosiljka Tasic. Depositing organization: Allen Institute.
Backbone
  Vector backbone: pAAV2
  Vector type: AAV
Growth in bacteria
  Bacterial resistance: Ampicillin, 100 μg/mL
  Growth temperature: 37°C
  Growth strain: NEB Stable
  Copy number: High Copy
Gene/Insert
  Gene/Insert name: SYFP2
  Species: Synthetic
  Cloning method: Gibson Cloning
Terms and licenses: Academic/Nonprofit Terms; Industry Terms: Not Available to Industry
How to cite: AiP2125 - pAAV-AiE2651m-minBG-SYFP2-WPRE3-BGHpA was a gift from Allen Institute for Brain Science & Bosiljka Tasic (Addgene plasmid # 243040 ; http://n2t.net/addgene:243040 ; RRID:Addgene_243040)
