[The description below was written by a language model from this plasmid's Addgene catalogue record and pLannotate feature annotations shown in this document.]
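Description:
AiP2125 - pAAV-AiE2651m-minBG-SYFP2-WPRE3-BGHpA is an AAV transfer plasmid built on a pAAV2 backbone and used to package a recombinant AAV genome carrying an enhancer-driven fluorescent reporter. It is propagated in bacteria as a high-copy plasmid through a ColE1/pUC-type origin and selected with ampicillin via the β-lactamase gene and its own promoter. An f1 phage origin and small remnants of pBR322 bom and rop sequences are also present in the backbone. The expression cassette is flanked by AAV2 inverted terminal repeats, which provide the signals for replication and encapsidation of the genome. The annotation detects the upstream ITR only as short fragments, while the downstream ITR is called in full.

The payload is SYFP2, a rapidly maturing monomeric yellow fluorescent protein derived from Aequorea victoria. According to the construct name, its expression is controlled by the AiE2651m enhancer placed upstream of a minimal beta-globin promoter (minBG). Neither element is annotated in the feature table, but the unannotated region between the upstream ITR and the SYFP2 coding sequence is where they would be expected to lie. A minimal promoter of this kind has little activity by itself, so transcription depends on the enhancer, which the record describes as designed to drive expression in specific populations of brain cells. The record does not state which populations or the species of origin of the enhancer. Downstream of SYFP2, two WPRE fragments correspond to WPRE3, a shortened version of the woodchuck posttranscriptional regulatory element that boosts transcript expression while saving packaging space. It is followed by the bovine growth hormone polyadenylation signal. The construct serves as a reporter vector for labelling and assessing enhancer-defined brain cell types after AAV delivery.
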