Features (pLannotate 1.2.2; 14 found; start..end, strand, type, name):
     12..39      +  repeat_region  AAV2 ITR (fragment): inverted terminal repeat of adeno-associated virus serotype 2 inverted
     68..95      +  repeat_region  AAV2 ITR (fragment): inverted terminal repeat of adeno-associated virus serotype 2 inverted
    858..1574    +  CDS            SYFP2: SYFP2 is a basic (constitutively fluorescent) yellow fluorescent protein published in 2006, derived from Aequorea victoria. It is reported to be a very rapidly-maturing monomer with moderate acid sensitivity.
   1614..1771    +  misc_feature   WPRE (fragment): woodchuck hepatitis virus posttranscriptional regulatory element
   1777..1857    +  misc_feature   WPRE (fragment): woodchuck hepatitis virus posttranscriptional regulatory element
   1874..1985    +  polyA_signal   bGH poly(A) signal: bovine growth hormone polyadenylation signal
   2103..2243    +  repeat_region  AAV2 ITR: inverted terminal repeat of adeno-associated virus serotype 2 inverted
   2248..2299    -  misc_feature   bom (fragment): basis of mobility region from pBR322
   2318..2773    +  rep_origin     f1 ori (sequence partly withheld): f1 bacteriophage origin of replication; arrow indicates direction of (+) strand synthesis
   2774..2823    -  misc_feature   bom (fragment): basis of mobility region from pBR322
   2925..2960    -  CDS            rop (fragment): Rop protein, which maintains plasmids at low copy number; rop
   3055..3159    +  promoter       AmpR promoter: bla
   3160..4020    +  CDS            AmpR: β-lactamase; bla; confers resistance to ampicillin, carbenicillin, and related antibiotics
   4191..4779    +  rep_origin     ori: high-copy-number ColE1/pMB1/pBR322/pUC origin of replication
>Addgene plasmid #243040 | AiP2125 - pAAV-AiE2651m-minBG-SYFP2-WPRE3-BGHpA | addgene full sequence | sequence record 490242 | Addgene NGS Result
CCTGCAGGCAGCTGCGCGCTCGCTCGCTCACTGAGGCCGCCCGGGCGTCGGGCGACCTTTGGTCGCCCGG
CCTCAGTGAGCGAGCGAGCGCGCAGAGAGGGAGTGGCCAACTCCATCACTAGGGGTTCCTGCGGCCGCAC
GCGTGTTTTTGGCCCAGGGTCTCTTTGTGTTGTTCTGGCTGTCCTAGAGCTCACTCTGTAGAGCAGGCTG
GCCTCTAACTCACAGAGGTCCTCCTGAAAATAGCTTTAGGTATTTGGATAGTCTGAGTCATACAAGAAAC
TGATATTCTGTAAAAAGTGCACTGTGTGTTATGAAAGGATCAGTTGTTGGGTAAAACAGGCCTCCTGAAG
GAGCACTTCCGTTTACCAGAAAAGCAAATCTCCTAAATCAGGCTTCTGTTTGTCAGGAACCACTCCTAAT
CCTCCAGAAATCCCCTTAACCTTTCCCAAAGGCTAACAACCTCAGCAAGGGCACTTAGTTCCTGCTTATT
CCCAACAGCCTGCACCGTCCCGGCCCACTGTCATAGAAAACCCACTTGCTCTTCAGCATTTTATTCTTCT
CTCTCTGATCCCTCACCCCCAGAATGACCTTGGCAGTCTGATCCACAGTAATTCTTCCTACCCACAGAAC
AGTCTAGTTTGGTAGGTTCCCTGCCCCATTGCTTGTAGGCGAGGGATGCACCACGGCCAAAGACTGCAAG
GCTGCTATCCAGAGGCAGCTGAAACCTGCTGTATGAGACAGACTGGAACCCGCCGGCGGAGCTCGGGCTG
GGCATAAAAGTCAGGGCAGAGCCATCTATTGCTTACATTTGCTTCTGGGATCCAGATCTTTCGAAGCTAG
CGCTACCGGTCGCCACCATGGTGAGCAAGGGCGAGGAGCTGTTCACCGGGGTGGTGCCCATCCTGGTCGA
GCTGGACGGCGACGTAAACGGCCACAAGTTCAGCGTGTCCGGCGAGGGCGAGGGCGATGCCACCTACGGC
AAGCTGACCCTGAAGCTGATCTGCACCACCGGCAAGCTGCCCGTGCCCTGGCCCACCCTCGTGACCACCC
TGGGCTACGGCGTGCAGTGCTTCGCCCGCTACCCCGACCACATGAAGCAGCACGACTTCTTCAAGTCCGC
CATGCCCGAAGGCTACGTCCAGGAGCGCACCATCTTCTTCAAGGACGACGGCAACTACAAGACCCGCGCC
GAGGTGAAGTTCGAGGGCGACACCCTGGTGAACCGCATCGAGCTGAAGGGCATCGACTTCAAGGAGGACG
GCAACATCCTGGGGCACAAGCTGGAGTACAACTACAACAGCCACAACGTCTATATCACCGCCGACAAGCA
GAAGAACGGCATCAAGGCCAACTTCAAGATCCGCCACAACATCGAGGACGGCGGCGTGCAGCTCGCCGAC
CACTACCAGCAGAACACCCCCATCGGCGACGGCCCCGTGCTGCTGCCCGACAACCACTACCTGAGCTACC
AGTCCAAGCTGAGCAAAGACCCCAACGAGAAGCGCGATCACATGGTCCTGCTGGAGTTCGTGACCGCCGC
CGGGATCACTCTCGGCATGGACGAGCTGTACAAGTAAGTCGACGGCGCGCCGCGGCCGCGAATTCGATAT
CATAATCAACCTCTGGATTACAAAATTTGTGAAAGATTGACTGGTATTCTTAACTATGTTGCTCCTTTTA
CGCTATGTGGATACGCTGCTTTAATGCCTTTGTATCATGCTATTGCTTCCCGTATGGCTTTCATTTTCTC
CTCCTTGTATAAATCCTGGTTAGTTCTTGCCACGGCGGAACTCATCGCCGCCTGCCTTGCCCGCTGCTGG
ACAGGGGCTCGGCTGTTGGGCACTGACAATTCCGTGGCTCGAGAGATCTTCGACTGTGCCTTCTAGTTGC
CAGCCATCTGTTGTTTGCCCCTCCCCCGTGCCTTCCTTGACCCTGGAAGGTGCCACTCCCACTGTCCTTT
CCTAATAAAATGAGGAAATTGCATCGCATTGTCTGAGTAGGTGTCATTCTATTCTGGGGGGTGGGGTGGG
GCAGGACAGCAAGGGGGAGGATTGGGAAGACAATAGCAGGCATGAGATCTCACGTGCGGACCGAGCGGCC
GCAGGAACCCCTAGTGATGGAGTTGGCCACTCCCTCTCTGCGCGCTCGCTCGCTCACTGAGGCCGGGCGA
CCAAAGGTCGCCCGACGCCCGGGCTTTGCCCGGGCGGCCTCAGTGAGCGAGCGAGCGCGCAGCTGCCTGC
AGGGGCGCCTGATGCGGTATTTTCTCCTTACGCATCTGTGCGGTATTTCACACCGCATA
[95 nt withheld, positions 2300-2394]
T
[46 nt withheld, positions 2396-2441]
C
[141 nt withheld, positions 2443-2583]
CCTTTGACGTTGGAGTCCACGTTCTTT
[37 nt withheld, positions 2611-2647]
ACTCTATCTCGGGCTATTCTTTTGATTTATAAGGGATTTTGCCGATTTCGGTCTATTGGTTAAAAAATGA
GCTGATTTAACAAAAATTTAACGCGAATTTTAACAAAATATTAACGTTTACAATTTTATGGTGCACTCTC
AGTACAATCTGCTCTGATGCCGCATAGTTAAGCCAGCCCCGACACCCGCCAACACCCGCTGACGCGCCCT
GACGGGCTTGTCTGCTCCCGGCATCCGCTTACAGACAAGCTGTGACCGTCTCCGGGAGCTGCATGTGTCA
GAGGTTTTCACCGTCATCACCGAAACGCGCGAGACGAAAGGGCCTCGTGATACGCCTATTTTTATAGGTT
AATGTCATGATAATAATGGTTTCTTAGACGTCAGGTGGCACTTTTCGGGGAAATGTGCGCGGAACCCCTA
TTTGTTTATTTTTCTAAATACATTCAAATATGTATCCGCTCATGAGACAATAACCCTGATAAATGCTTCA
ATAATATTGAAAAAGGAAGAGTATGAGTATTCAACATTTCCGTGTCGCCCTTATTCCCTTTTTTGCGGCA
TTTTGCCTTCCTGTTTTTGCTCACCCAGAAACGCTGGTGAAAGTAAAAGATGCTGAAGATCAGTTGGGTG
CACGAGTGGGTTACATCGAACTGGATCTCAACAGCGGTAAGATCCTTGAGAGTTTTCGCCCCGAAGAACG
TTTTCCAATGATGAGCACTTTTAAAGTTCTGCTATGTGGCGCGGTATTATCCCGTATTGACGCCGGGCAA
GAGCAACTCGGTCGCCGCATACACTATTCTCAGAATGACTTGGTTGAGTACTCACCAGTCACAGAAAAGC
ATCTTACGGATGGCATGACAGTAAGAGAATTATGCAGTGCTGCCATAACCATGAGTGATAACACTGCGGC
CAACTTACTTCTGACAACGATCGGAGGACCGAAGGAGCTAACCGCTTTTTTGCACAACATGGGGGATCAT
GTAACTCGCCTTGATCGTTGGGAACCGGAGCTGAATGAAGCCATACCAAACGACGAGCGTGACACCACGA
TGCCTGTAGCAATGGCAACAACGTTGCGCAAACTATTAACTGGCGAACTACTTACTCTAGCTTCCCGGCA
ACAATTAATAGACTGGATGGAGGCGGATAAAGTTGCAGGACCACTTCTGCGCTCGGCCCTTCCGGCTGGC
TGGTTTATTGCTGATAAATCTGGAGCCGGTGAGCGTGGGTCTCGCGGTATCATTGCAGCACTGGGGCCAG
ATGGTAAGCCCTCCCGTATCGTAGTTATCTACACGACGGGGAGTCAGGCAACTATGGATGAACGAAATAG
ACAGATCGCTGAGATAGGTGCCTCACTGATTAAGCATTGGTAACTGTCAGACCAAGTTTACTCATATATA
CTTTAGATTGATTTAAAACTTCATTTTTAATTTAAAAGGATCTAGGTGAAGATCCTTTTTGATAATCTCA
TGACCAAAATCCCTTAACGTGAGTTTTCGTTCCACTGAGCGTCAGACCCCGTAGAAAAGATCAAAGGATC
TTCTTGAGATCCTTTTTTTCTGCGCGTAATCTGCTGCTTGCAAACAAAAAAACCACCGCTACCAGCGGTG
GTTTGTTTGCCGGATCAAGAGCTACCAACTCTTTTTCCGAAGGTAACTGGCTTCAGCAGAGCGCAGATAC
CAAATACTGTTCTTCTAGTGTAGCCGTAGTTAGGCCACCACTTCAAGAACTCTGTAGCACCGCCTACATA
CCTCGCTCTGCTAATCCTGTTACCAGTGGCTGCTGCCAGTGGCGATAAGTCGTGTCTTACCGGGTTGGAC
TCAAGACGATAGTTACCGGATAAGGCGCAGCGGTCGGGCTGAACGGGGGGTTCGTGCACACAGCCCAGCT
TGGAGCGAACGACCTACACCGAACTGAGATACCTACAGCGTGAGCTATGAGAAAGCGCCACGCTTCCCGA
AGGGAGAAAGGCGGACAGGTATCCGGTAAGCGGCAGGGTCGGAACAGGAGAGCGCACGAGGGAGCTTCCA
GGGGGAAACGCCTGGTATCTTTATAGTCCTGTCGGGTTTCGCCACCTCTGACTTGAGCGTCGATTTTTGT
GATGCTCGTCAGGGGGGCGGAGCCTATGGAAAAACGCCAGCAACGCGGCCTTTTTACGGTTCCTGGCCTT
TTGCTGGCCTTTTGCTCACATGT
